Addgene plasmid #19218: pBS Matrilin-4 (clone 2_49)
Depositing lab: Cliff Tabin. Depositing organization: Harvard Medical School. Publication: Identification of unique molecular subdomains in the perichondrium and periosteum and their role in regulating gene expression in the underlying chondrocytes. Bandyopadhyay A, Kubilus JK, Crochiere ML, Linsenmayer TF, Tabin CJ. Dev Biol. 2008 Sep 1;321(1):162-74. doi: 10.1016/j.ydbio.2008.06.012. Epub 2008 Jun 16. PubMed 18602913.
Backbone
  Vector backbone: pBluescript
  Backbone manufacturer: Stratagene
  Backbone size w/o insert (bp): 3000
  Vector type: Bacterial Expression
Growth in bacteria
  Bacterial resistance: Ampicillin, 100 μg/mL
  Growth temperature: 37°C
  Growth strain: DH5alpha
  Copy number: High Copy
Gene/Insert
  Gene/Insert name: Matrilin 4 isoform 1 precursor (alt name: Matrilin 4)
  Species: G. gallus (chicken)
  GenBank ID: FG356218
  Entrez Gene: MATN4
  Cloning method: Restriction Enzyme; 5′ cloning site XhoI (unknown if destroyed); 3′ cloning site EcoRI (unknown if destroyed)
  Sequencing primers: 5′ T3; 3′ T7
Terms and licenses: Academic/Nonprofit Terms; Industry Terms: Not Available to Industry
Depositor comments: Probe 2_49, this domain is very different than the other matrilin clone (1_35).
How to cite: pBS Matrilin-4 (clone 2_49) was a gift from Cliff Tabin (Addgene plasmid # 19218 ; http://n2t.net/addgene:19218 ; RRID:Addgene_19218)
