[The description below was written by a language model from this plasmid's Addgene catalogue record.]
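Description:
pBS Matrilin-4 (clone 2_49) is a pBluescript-based cloning plasmid (backbone about 3 kb) carrying a chicken (Gallus gallus) cDNA fragment from MATN4, annotated as matrilin 4 isoform 1 precursor. It is a high-copy plasmid maintained in standard E. coli cloning strains under ampicillin selection. Although catalogued as a bacterial expression vector, nothing in the record points to protein production. The insert size is not stated, and no feature table or sequence annotation is provided, so the exact portion of the matrilin-4 transcript it contains cannot be specified beyond its link to a GenBank EST-type accession.

The fragment was inserted by restriction cloning between XhoI at the 5′ end and EcoRI at the 3′ end; whether these sites remain intact is not recorded. It sits in the pBluescript polylinker, with T3 listed as the 5′ sequencing primer and T7 as the 3′ primer. In pBluescript these sites correspond to opposing phage RNA polymerase promoters, which allow in vitro transcription of either strand after linearization. This fits the depositor's description of the clone as a "probe", so the likely use is generating labelled riboprobes for in situ hybridization; with this orientation, antisense transcripts would be expected from the T7 side, though the record does not say so explicitly. The depositor also notes that the domain associated with this clone is very different from that of a second matrilin clone (1_35) from the same collection, so the two are not interchangeable. The associated study concerns molecular subdomains of the perichondrium and periosteum and their influence on gene expression in underlying chondrocytes, the context in which this marker was used.
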