>Addgene plasmid #19218 | pBS Matrilin-4 (clone 2_49) | addgene partial sequence | sequence record 25016 | T3 5'-GCAATTAACCCTCACTAAAGG-3'
GGNCTNCGCGGTGGCGGCCGCTCTAGAACTAGTGGATCCCCCGGGCTGCAGGAATTCGGCACGAGGGTGA
ACCGCATTGTGGATCTGCTGGAAGTGTCCCCCGATGGCACACATGTGGGGCTGGTGCAGTACTCCAGCCG
CGTCCGCACCGAGTTCCCCCTCAACAAGTACCACAGTGCAGAGGAGATCAAGGCGGCGGTGATGAAGATG
GAGTACATGGAGAAGGGCACCATGACGGGCTTGGCCCTCAAGCACATGGTAGAGCACAGCTTCTCTGAAC
TGGAAGGGGCCAGGCCACTCTCCCACAATGTGCCCAGGATCGGGCTCGTCTTCACGGATGGACGCTCCCA
AGATGACATCTCGGAGTGGGCACAGAGAGCTAAAGAGTCAGGTATCGTCATGTTCGCTGTGGGTGTTGGC
AAGGCAGTGGAAGAGGAACTGAGGGCCATCGCCTCTGAGCCGGTGGAGCAGCACTTCTCCTACTCAGCAG
ACTTCACCACCATGACCCACCTCGTGGAGAACTTCAAGCTAAACATCTGCCCAGAGGAGGGCAGAGGAGA
GACGGAGATCCGCAGCCCATGTGAGTGTGAGGCGTTGGTACAGTTCCAGACAAACACCGTGGCCATCCTG
CAGAGCCTGACTGAGAGAATTGCTCANATGACAGCCAGACTGGAAGCCCTGGAGAANCAAATTGCCCTCA
ANAAATGATCCTNCGGGCGGGCTCGCAGGGCTCAAAGGGAANCTACNGTAGCTACGTGGCATTGTTATTG
ACGNATTATGTAAAGCATCATTGCTTGTCNTNNNTCAAAAATCCCANGGGATTGGGNTNTN
